Addgene plasmid #103635: LSB-hsa-miR-548h-3p
Purpose: Used to sense miRNA activity using fluorescence based tools. hsa-miR-548h-3p target in 3' UTR of of mKate. miRNA activity can be measured by the repression of mKate2 relative to EBFP2 fluorescent proteins . Plasmid is inherently unstable; please see Depositor Comments
Depositing lab: Ron Weiss. Depositing organization: Massachusetts Institute of Technology. Publication: A mixed antagonistic/synergistic miRNA repression model enables accurate predictions of multi-input miRNA sensor activity. Gam JJ, Babb J, Weiss R. Nat Commun. 2018 Jun 22;9(1):2430. doi: 10.1038/s41467-018-04575-0. PubMed 29934631.
Backbone
  Vector backbone: Low Sensor Backbone (LSB)
  Vector type: Mammalian Expression, Synthetic Biology
Growth in bacteria
  Bacterial resistance: Ampicillin and Kanamycin, 100 & 50 μg/mL
  Growth temperature: 30°C
  Growth strain: NEB Stable
  Copy number: High Copy
Gene/Insert
  Gene/Insert name: hsa-miR-548h-3p target
  Species: H. sapiens (human)
  Promoter: EF-1a
  Cloning method: Gibson Cloning
Terms and licenses: Academic/Nonprofit Terms; Industry Terms: Not Available to Industry
Depositor comments: Please note that this plasmid is inherently unstable due to a repeating poly A element. We recommend performing a diagnostic digest on multiple colonies upon receipt. The depositors would like to note the presence of several discrepancies between the depositor sequence and physical plasmid sequence. In particular, the sequences upstream and downstream of the puromycin coding region have 10 bp insertions which do not affect the ability to perform puromycin selection. The sequences for those regions within the physical plasmids are as follows: Upstream of Puro: GAATTCGACCGCCTGTCTCAAGGTGCCACC; Downstream of Puro: GCTTTGAGACTACGCGTGAATTCACTCCTC. Please contact if you are interested in this plasmid prior to placing an order.
How to cite: LSB-hsa-miR-548h-3p was a gift from Ron Weiss (Addgene plasmid # 103635 ; http://n2t.net/addgene:103635 ; RRID:Addgene_103635)
