[The description below was written by a language model from this plasmid's Addgene catalogue record and pLannotate feature annotations shown in this document.]
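Description:
LSB-hsa-miR-548h-3p is an 11,047 nt mammalian expression plasmid built on the Low Sensor Backbone (LSB), designed as a two-colour fluorescent sensor of microRNA activity in synthetic biology applications. It is propagated in E. coli from a high-copy ColE1/pUC-type origin and carries both an ampicillin resistance gene (β-lactamase with its bla promoter) and a kanamycin resistance gene (aph(3')-Ia), matching the dual selection listed in the record. A puromycin N-acetyltransferase coding sequence followed by a rabbit β-globin poly(A) signal is also present for selection in mammalian cells. No promoter is annotated immediately upstream of it.

The payload consists of two parallel transcription units, each driven by the human EF-1α core promoter with its intron A and terminated by a β-globin 3' region and poly(A) signal. One unit expresses the red fluorescent protein mKate2 and carries the target site for human miR-548h-3p in its 3' UTR. The target itself is not annotated in the feature table, but would lie in the stretch between the mKate2 coding sequence and the β-globin elements. The other unit expresses the blue protein EBFP2 without a target site and serves as an internal reference. When the miRNA is active in a transfected cell, mKate2 output is repressed relative to EBFP2, so the red-to-blue ratio reports miRNA activity while normalising for plasmid dose. The attB4, attB1 and attB2 sites flanking the promoters and reporters are Gateway recombination scars left from assembling these units.

The depositor notes that the repeated poly(A) elements make the plasmid inherently unstable, and that the physical plasmid differs slightly from the deposited sequence, including short insertions on either side of the puromycin coding region that do not impair selection.
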