Features (pLannotate 1.2.2; 28 found; start..end, strand, type, name):
     87..675     -  rep_origin     ori: high-copy-number ColE1/pMB1/pBR322/pUC origin of replication
    846..1706    -  CDS            AmpR: β-lactamase; bla; confers resistance to ampicillin, carbenicillin, and related antibiotics
   1707..1778    -  promoter       AmpR promoter: bla
   1857..2456    +  CDS            PuroR: puromycin N-acetyltransferase; pac from Streptomyces alboniger; confers resistance to puromycin
   2461..2541    +  CDS            HBB (fragment): HBB_PONPY - Experimental evidence at transcript level: Swiss-Prot protein existence level 2. Involved in oxygen transport from the lung to the various peripheral tissues. From Pongo pygmaeus (Bornean orangutan).
   2612..2667    +  polyA_signal   β-globin poly(A) signal: rabbit β-globin polyadenylation signal (Gil and Proudfoot, 1987)
   3646..3666    +  protein_bind   attB4: mutant version of attB; core recombination site for the Gateway® BP reaction BP Clonase™
   3734..3945    +  promoter       EF-1α core promoter: core promoter for human elongation factor EF-1α
   3946..4884    +  intron         EF-1α intron A: intron upstream of the start codon of human EF-1α
   4911..4931    +  protein_bind   attB1: mutant version of attB; core recombination site for the Gateway® BP reaction BP Clonase™
   4951..5646    +  CDS            mKate2: mKate2 is a basic (constitutively fluorescent) red fluorescent protein published in 2009, derived from Entacmaea quadricolor. It is reported to be a rapidly-maturing monomer with moderate acid sensitivity.
   5666..5690    -  protein_bind   attB2: mutant version of attB; recombination site for the Gateway® BP reaction BP Clonase™
   5838..5912    +  CDS            HBB (fragment): HBB_PONPY - Experimental evidence at transcript level: Swiss-Prot protein existence level 2. Involved in oxygen transport from the lung to the various peripheral tissues. From Pongo pygmaeus (Bornean orangutan).
   5983..6038    +  polyA_signal   β-globin poly(A) signal: rabbit β-globin polyadenylation signal (Gil and Proudfoot, 1987)
   6422..6447    +  misc_feature   SA: splice acceptor site
   7119..7139    +  protein_bind   attB4: mutant version of attB; core recombination site for the Gateway® BP reaction BP Clonase™
   7207..7418    +  promoter       EF-1α core promoter: core promoter for human elongation factor EF-1α
   7419..8357    +  intron         EF-1α intron A: intron upstream of the start codon of human EF-1α
   8384..8404    +  protein_bind   attB1: mutant version of attB; core recombination site for the Gateway® BP reaction BP Clonase™
   8415..9131    +  CDS            EBFP2: EBFP2 is a basic (constitutively fluorescent) blue fluorescent protein published in 2007, derived from Aequorea victoria. It is reported to be a rapidly-maturing monomer with moderate acid sensitivity.
   9139..9163    -  protein_bind   attB2: mutant version of attB; recombination site for the Gateway® BP reaction BP Clonase™
   9167..9247    +  CDS            HBB (fragment): HBB_PONPY - Experimental evidence at transcript level: Swiss-Prot protein existence level 2. Involved in oxygen transport from the lung to the various peripheral tissues. From Pongo pygmaeus (Bornean orangutan).
   9318..9373    +  polyA_signal   β-globin poly(A) signal: rabbit β-globin polyadenylation signal (Gil and Proudfoot, 1987)
   9756..9778    -  protein_bind   lac operator (fragment): The lac repressor binds to the lac operator to inhibit transcription in E. coli. This inhibition can be relieved by adding lactose or isopropyl-β-D-thiogalactopyranoside (IPTG). lac repressor encoded by lacI
   9782..9812    -  promoter       lac promoter: promoter for the E. coli lac operon
   9827..9848    -  protein_bind   CAP binding site: CAP binding activates transcription in the presence of cAMP. E. coli catabolite activator protein
   9861..9900    -  CDS            lacI (fragment): lac repressor; lacI; The lac repressor binds to the lac operator to inhibit transcription in E. coli. This inhibition can be relieved by adding lactose or isopropyl-β-D-thiogalactopyranoside (IPTG).
  10073..10882   +  CDS            KanR: aminoglycoside phosphotransferase; aph(3')-Ia; confers resistance to kanamycin in bacteria or G418 (Geneticin®) in eukaryotes
>Addgene plasmid #103635 | LSB-hsa-miR-548h-3p | depositor full sequence | sequence record 196318 | Full Sequence
AATTGAGGGGATAACGCAGGAAAGAACATGTGAGCAAAAGGCCAGCAAAAGGCCAGGAACCGTAAAAAGG
CCGCGTTGCTGGCGTTTTTCCATAGGCTCCGCCCCCCTGACGAGCATCACAAAAATCGACGCTCAAGTCA
GAGGTGGCGAAACCCGACAGGACTATAAAGATACCAGGCGTTTCCCCCTGGAAGCTCCCTCGTGCGCTCT
CCTGTTCCGACCCTGCCGCTTACCGGATACCTGTCCGCCTTTCTCCCTTCGGGAAGCGTGGCGCTTTCTC
ATAGCTCACGCTGTAGGTATCTCAGTTCGGTGTAGGTCGTTCGCTCCAAGCTGGGCTGTGTGCACGAACC
CCCCGTTCAGCCCGACCGCTGCGCCTTATCCGGTAACTATCGTCTTGAGTCCAACCCGGTAAGACACGAC
TTATCGCCACTGGCAGCAGCCACTGGTAACAGGATTAGCAGAGCGAGGTATGTAGGCGGTGCTACAGAGT
TCTTGAAGTGGTGGCCTAACTACGGCTACACTAGAAGAACAGTATTTGGTATCTGCGCTCTGCTGAAGCC
AGTTACCTTCGGAAAAAGAGTTGGTAGCTCTTGATCCGGCAAACAAACCACCGCTGGTAGCGGTGGTTTT
TTTGTTTGCAAGCAGCAGATTACGCGCAGAAAAAAAGGATCTCAAGAAGATCCTTTGATCTTTTCTACGG
GGTCTGACGCTCAGTGGAACGAAAACTCACGTTAAGGGATTTTGGTCATGAGATTATCAAAAAGGATCTT
CACCTAGATCCTTTTAAATTAAAAATGAAGTTTTAAATCAATCTAAAGTATATATGAGTAAACTTGGTCT
GACAGTTACCAATGCTTAATCAGTGAGGCACCTATCTCAGCGATCTGTCTATTTCGTTCATCCATAGTTG
CCTGACTCCCCGTCGTGTAGATAACTACGATACGGGAGGGCTTACCATCTGGCCCCAGTGCTGCAATGAT
ACCGCGAGAACCACGCTCACCGGCTCCAGATTTATCAGCAATAAACCAGCCAGCCGGAAGGGCCGAGCGC
AGAAGTGGTCCTGCAACTTTATCCGCCTCCATCCAGTCTATTAATTGTTGCCGGGAAGCTAGAGTAAGTA
GTTCGCCAGTTAATAGTTTGCGCAACGTTGTTGCCATTGCTACAGGCATCGTGGTGTCACGCTCGTCGTT
TGGTATGGCTTCATTCAGCTCCGGTTCCCAACGATCAAGGCGAGTTACATGATCCCCCATGTTGTGCAAA
AAAGCGGTTAGCTCCTTCGGTCCTCCGATCGTTGTCAGAAGTAAGTTGGCCGCAGTGTTATCACTCATGG
TTATGGCAGCACTGCATAATTCTCTTACTGTCATGCCATCCGTAAGATGCTTTTCTGTGACTGGTGAGTA
CTCAACCAAGTCATTCTGAGAATAGTGTATGCGGCGACCGAGTTGCTCTTGCCCGGCGTCAATACGGGAT
AATACCGCGCCACATAGCAGAACTTTAAAAGTGCTCATCATTGGAAAACGTTCTTCGGGGCGAAAACTCT
CAAGGATCTTACCGCTGTTGAGATCCAGTTCGATGTAACCCACTCGTGCACCCAACTGATCTTCAGCATC
TTTTACTTTCACCAGCGTTTCTGGGTGAGCAAAAACAGGAAGGCAAAATGCCGCAAAAAAGGGAATAAGG
GCGACACGGAAATGTTGAATACTCATACTCTTCCTTTTTCAATATTATTGAAGCATTTATCAGGGTTATT
GTCTCATGAGCGGATACATATTTGAATGTAGCTCCGAATTTCTCGAGGGCTTGTCGACGACGGCGGTCTC
CGTCGTCAGGATCATGAATTCGACCCGCCTGCCACCATGACCGAGTACAAGCCCACGGTGCGCCTCGCCA
CCCGCGACGACGTCCCCCGGGCCGTACGCACCCTCGCCGCCGCGTTCGCCGACTACCCCGCCACGCGCCA
CACCGTCGACCCGGACCGCCACATCGAGCGGGTCACCGAGCTGCAAGAACTCTTCCTCACGCGCGTCGGG
CTCGACATCGGCAAGGTGTGGGTCGCGGACGACGGCGCCGCGGTGGCGGTCTGGACCACGCCGGAGAGCG
TCGAAGCGGGGGCGGTGTTCGCCGAGATCGGCCCGCGCATGGCCGAGTTGAGCGGTTCCCGGCTGGCCGC
GCAGCAACAGATGGAAGGCCTCCTGGCGCCGCACCGGCCCAAGGAGCCCGCGTGGTTCCTGGCCACCGTC
GGCGTCTCGCCCGACCACCAGGGCAAGGGTCTGGGCAGCGCCGTCGTGCTCCCCGGAGTGGAGGCGGCCG
AGCGCGCCGGGGTGCCCGCCTTCCTGGAGACATCCGCGCCCCGCAACCTCCCCTTCTACGAGCGGCTCGG
CTTCACCGTCACCGCCGACGTCGAGGTGCCCGAAGGACCGCGCACCTGGTGCATGACCCGCAAGCCCGGT
GCCTGATACGCGTGAATTCACTCCTCAGGTGCAGGCTGCCTATCAGAAGGTGGTGGCTGGTGTGGCCAAT
GCCCTGGCTCACAAATACCACTGAGATCTTTTTCCCTCTGCCAAAAATTATGGGGACATCATGAAGCCCC
TTGAGCATCTGACTTCTGGCTAATAAAGGAAATTTATTTTCATTGCAATAGTGTGTTGGAATTTTTTGTG
TCTCTCACTCGGAAGGACATATGGGAGGGCAAATCATTTAAAACATCAGAATGAGTATTTGGTTTAGAGT
TTGGCAACATATGCCCATATGCTGGCTGCCATGAACAAAGGTTGGCTATAAAGAGGTCATCAGTATATGA
AACAGCCCCCTGCTGTCCATTCCTTATTCCATAGAAAAGCCTTGACTTGAGGTTAGATTTTTTTTATATT
TTGTTTTGTGTTATTTTTTTCTTTAACATCCCTAAAATTTTCCTTACATGTTTTACTAGCCAGATTTTTC
CTCCTCTCCTGACTACTCCCAGTCATAGCTGTCCCTCTTCTCTTATGGAGATCCCTCGACCTGCAGCCCA
AGCTTGAATTCTCTAGAATTACCCTGTTATCCCTATGCTTGGTTTACCGAGCTCTTATTGGTTTTCAAAC
TTCATTGACTGTGCCCAACGCGCCTGGGAGCTCACGGGGACAGCCCCCCCCCAAAGCCCCCAGGGATGTA
ATTACGTCCCTCCCCCGCTAGGGGGCAGCAGCGAGCCGCCCGGGGCTCCGCTCCGGTCCGGCGCTCCCCC
CGCATCCCCGAGCCGGCAGCGTGCGGGGACAGCCCGGGCACGGGGAAGGTGGCACGGGATCGCTTTCCTC
TGAACGCTTCTCGCTGCTCTTTGAGCCTGCAGACACCTGGGGGGATACGGGGAAAAAGCTAGGCTGAAAG
ACCGGTTCTTAGAATGACACGCGCCTGGGAGCTCACGGGGACAGCCCCCCCCCAAAGCCCCCAGGGATGT
AATTACGTCCCTCCCCCGCTAGGGGGCAGCAGCGAGCCGCCCGGGGCTCCGCTCCGGTCCGGCGCTCCCC
CCGCATCCCCGAGCCGGCAGCGTGCGGGGACAGCCCGGGCACGGGGAAGGTGGCACGGGATCGCTTTCCT
CTGAACGCTTCTCGCTGCTCTTTGAGCCTGCAGACACCTGGGGGGATACGGGGAAAAAGCTAACTTCTGA
GACGACAACTTTGTATAGAAAAGTTGGCTCCGAATTCGCCCTTGACAGCAGAGATCCAGTTTGGTTAATT
AATTGGCTCCGGTGCCCGTCAGTGGGCAGAGCGCACATCGCCCACAGTCCCCGAGAAGTTGTGGGGAGGG
GTCGGCAATTGAACCGGTGCCTAGAGAAGGTGGCGCGGGGTAAACTGGGAAAGTGATGTCGTGTACTGGC
TCCGCCTTTTTCCCGAGGGTGGGGGAGAACCGTATATAAGTGCAGTAGTCGCCGTGAACGTTCTTTTTCG
CAACGGGTTTGCCGCCAGAACACAGGTAAGTGCCGTGTGTGGTTCCCGCGGGCCTGGCCTCTTTACGGGT
TATGGCCCTTGCGTGCCTTGAATTACTTCCACCTGGCTGCAGTACGTGATTCTTGATCCCGAGCTTCGGG
TTGGAAGTGGGTGGGAGAGTTCGAGGCCTTGCGCTTAAGGAGCCCCTTCGCCTCGTGCTTGAGTTGAGGC
CTGGCCTGGGCGCTGGGGCCGCCGCGTGCGAATCTGGTGGCACCTTCGCGCCTGTCTCGCTGCTTTCGAT
AAGTCTCTAGCCATTTAAAATTTTTGATGACCTGCTGCGACGCTTTTTTTCTGGCAAGATAGTCTTGTAA
ATGCGGGCCAAGATCTGCACACTGGTATTTCGGTTTTTGGGGCCGCGGGCGGCGACGGGGCCCGTGCGTC
CCAGCGCACATGTTCGGCGAGGCGGGGCCTGCGAGCGCGGCCACCGAGAATCGGACGGGGGTAGTCTCAA
GCTGGCCGGCCTGCTCTGGTGCCTGGCCTCGCGCCGCCGTGTATCGCCCCGCCCTGGGCGGCAAGGCTGG
CCCGGTCGGCACCAGTTGCGTGAGCGGAAAGATGGCCGCTTCCCGGCCCTGCTGCAGGGAGCTCAAAATG
GAGGACGCGGCGCTCGGGAGAGCGGGCGGGTGAGTCACCCACACAAAGGAAAAGGGCCTTTCCGTCCTCA
GCCGTCGCTTCATGTGACTCCACGGAGTACCGGGCGCCGTCCAGGCACCTCGATTAGTTCTCGAGCTTTT
GGAGTACGTCGTCTTTAGGTTGGGGGGAGGGGTTTTATGCGATGGAGTTTCCCCACACTGAGTGGGTGGA
GACTGAAGTTAGGCCAGCTTGGCACTTGATGTAATTCTCCTTGGAATTTGCCCTTTTTGAGTTTGGATCT
TGGTTCATTCTCAAGCCTCAGACAGTGGTTCAAAGTTTTTTTCTTCCATTTCAGGTGTCGTGAGAAGGGC
GAATTCGACCCAAGTTTGTACAAAAAAGCAGGCTGGATCCAGGTGCCACCATGGTGAGCGAGCTGATTAA
GGAGAACATGCACATGAAGCTGTACATGGAGGGCACCGTGAACAACCACCACTTCAAGTGCACATCCGAG
GGCGAAGGCAAGCCCTACGAGGGCACCCAGACCATGAGAATCAAGGCGGTCGAGGGCGGCCCTCTCCCCT
TCGCCTTCGACATCCTGGCTACCAGCTTCATGTACGGCAGCAAAACCTTCATCAACCACACCCAGGGCAT
CCCCGACTTCTTTAAGCAGTCCTTCCCCGAGGGCTTCACATGGGAGAGAGTCACCACATACGAAGATGGG
GGCGTGCTGACCGCTACCCAGGACACCAGCCTCCAGGACGGCTGCCTCATCTACAACGTCAAGATCAGAG
GGGTGAACTTCCCATCCAACGGCCCTGTGATGCAGAAGAAAACACTCGGCTGGGAGGCCTCCACCGAGAC
ACTGTACCCCGCTGACGGCGGCCTGGAAGGCAGAGCCGACATGGCCCTGAAGCTCGTGGGCGGGGGCCAC
CTGATCTGCAACCTTAAGACCACATACAGATCCAAGAAACCCGCTAAGAACCTCAAGATGCCCGGCGTCT
ACTATGTGGACAGGAGACTGGAAAGAATCAAGGAGGCCGACAAAGAGACATACGTCGAGCAGCACGAGGT
GGCTGTGGCCAGATACTGCGACCTCCCTAGCAAACTGGGGCACAAACTTAATTGAGAATTCTACCACCCA
GCTTTCTTGTACAAAGTGGTACGTCTCAAGACCAGAGGTCTCTGCTTATGCTGACTGCAAAAGTAATTGC
GGTTTTTGTGCAAAAGTAATTGCGGTTTTTGTGCAAAAGTAATTGCGGTTTTTGTGCAAAAGTAATTGCG
GTTTTTGCAACCAGAAGAGACCTGTGCTTCACTCCTCAGGTGCAGGCTGCCTATCAGAAGGTGGTGGCTG
GTGTGGCCAATGCCCTGGCTCACAAATACCACTGAGATCTTTTTCCCTCTGCCAAAAATTATGGGGACAT
CATGAAGCCCCTTGAGCATCTGACTTCTGGCTAATAAAGGAAATTTATTTTCATTGCAATAGTGTGTTGG
AATTTTTTGTGTCTCTCACTCGGAAGGACATATGGGAGGGCAAATCATTTAAAACATCAGAATGAGTATT
TGGTTTAGAGTTTGGCAACATATGCCCATATGCTGGCTGCCATGAACAAAGGTTGGCTATAAAGAGGTCA
TCAGTATATGAAACAGCCCCCTGCTGTCCATTCCTTATTCCATAGAAAAGCCTTGACTTGAGGTTAGATT
TTTTTTATATTTTGTTTTGTGTTATTTTTTTCTTTAACATCCCTAAAATTTTCCTTACATGTTTTACTAG
CCAGATTTTTCCTCCTCTCCTGACTACTCCCAGTCATAGCTGTCCCTCTTCTCTTATGGAGATCCCGAGC
GGTGCGTTTTTATGCTTGTAGTATTGTATAATGTTTTTAAGATCCAAGCTTCTGACCTCTTCTCTTCCTC
CCACAGGGCCTCGAGACAATTGCATCGATGGTACCAGTGAAAGTCTGCAATGAATTCGAGTTGGCGCGCC
TGTCATTCTAAATCTCTCTTTCAGCCTAAAGCTTTTTCCCCGTATCCCCCCAGGTGTCTGCAGGCTCAAA
GAGCAGCGAGAAGCGTTCAGAGGAAAGCGATCCCGTGCCACCTTCCCCGTGCCCGGGCTGTCCCCGCACG
CTGCCGGCTCGGGGATGCGGGGGGAGCGCCGGACCGGAGCGGAGCCCCGGGCGGCTCGCTGCTGCCCCCT
AGCGGGGGAGGGACGTAATTACATCCCTGGGGGCTTTGGGAGGGGGCTGTCCCCGTGAGCTCCCAGGCGC
GCCTGTCATTCTAAATCTCTCTTTCAGCCTAAAGCTTTTTCCCCGTATCCCCCCAGGTGTCTGCAGGCTC
AAAGAGCAGCGAGAAGCGTTCAGAGGAAAGCGATCCCGTGCCACCTTCCCCGTGCCCGGGCTGTCCCCGC
ACGCTGCCGGCTCGGGGATGCGGGGGGAGCGCCGGACCGGAGCGGAGCCCCGGGCGGCTCGCTGCTGCCC
CCTAGCGGGGGAGGGACGTAATTACATCCCTGGGGGCTTTGGGGGGGGGCTGTCCCCGTGAGCTCCCAGG
CGCGCCAACTCGGTACCGTATCGATGTCGACGTTAACGCTAGTGATATCAACTTTGTATAGAAAAGTTGG
CTCCGAATTCGCCCTTGACAGCAGAGATCCAGTTTGGTTAATTAATTGGCTCCGGTGCCCGTCAGTGGGC
AGAGCGCACATCGCCCACAGTCCCCGAGAAGTTGTGGGGAGGGGTCGGCAATTGAACCGGTGCCTAGAGA
AGGTGGCGCGGGGTAAACTGGGAAAGTGATGTCGTGTACTGGCTCCGCCTTTTTCCCGAGGGTGGGGGAG
AACCGTATATAAGTGCAGTAGTCGCCGTGAACGTTCTTTTTCGCAACGGGTTTGCCGCCAGAACACAGGT
AAGTGCCGTGTGTGGTTCCCGCGGGCCTGGCCTCTTTACGGGTTATGGCCCTTGCGTGCCTTGAATTACT
TCCACCTGGCTGCAGTACGTGATTCTTGATCCCGAGCTTCGGGTTGGAAGTGGGTGGGAGAGTTCGAGGC
CTTGCGCTTAAGGAGCCCCTTCGCCTCGTGCTTGAGTTGAGGCCTGGCCTGGGCGCTGGGGCCGCCGCGT
GCGAATCTGGTGGCACCTTCGCGCCTGTCTCGCTGCTTTCGATAAGTCTCTAGCCATTTAAAATTTTTGA
TGACCTGCTGCGACGCTTTTTTTCTGGCAAGATAGTCTTGTAAATGCGGGCCAAGATCTGCACACTGGTA
TTTCGGTTTTTGGGGCCGCGGGCGGCGACGGGGCCCGTGCGTCCCAGCGCACATGTTCGGCGAGGCGGGG
CCTGCGAGCGCGGCCACCGAGAATCGGACGGGGGTAGTCTCAAGCTGGCCGGCCTGCTCTGGTGCCTGGC
CTCGCGCCGCCGTGTATCGCCCCGCCCTGGGCGGCAAGGCTGGCCCGGTCGGCACCAGTTGCGTGAGCGG
AAAGATGGCCGCTTCCCGGCCCTGCTGCAGGGAGCTCAAAATGGAGGACGCGGCGCTCGGGAGAGCGGGC
GGGTGAGTCACCCACACAAAGGAAAAGGGCCTTTCCGTCCTCAGCCGTCGCTTCATGTGACTCCACGGAG
TACCGGGCGCCGTCCAGGCACCTCGATTAGTTCTCGAGCTTTTGGAGTACGTCGTCTTTAGGTTGGGGGG
AGGGGTTTTATGCGATGGAGTTTCCCCACACTGAGTGGGTGGAGACTGAAGTTAGGCCAGCTTGGCACTT
GATGTAATTCTCCTTGGAATTTGCCCTTTTTGAGTTTGGATCTTGGTTCATTCTCAAGCCTCAGACAGTG
GTTCAAAGTTTTTTTCTTCCATTTCAGGTGTCGTGAGAAGGGCGAATTCGACCCAAGTTTGTACAAAAAA
GCAGGCTCGCCACCATGGTGAGCAAGGGCGAGGAGCTGTTCACCGGGGTGGTGCCCATCCTGGTCGAGCT
GGACGGCGACGTAAACGGCCACAAGTTCAGCGTGAGGGGCGAGGGCGAGGGCGATGCCACCAACGGCAAG
CTGACCCTGAAGTTCATCTGCACCACCGGCAAGCTGCCCGTGCCCTGGCCCACCCTCGTGACCACCCTGA
GCCACGGCGTGCAGTGCTTCGCCCGCTACCCCGACCACATGAAGCAGCACGACTTCTTCAAGTCCGCCAT
GCCCGAAGGCTACGTCCAGGAGCGCACCATCTTCTTCAAGGACGACGGCACCTACAAGACCCGCGCCGAG
GTGAAGTTCGAGGGCGACACCCTAGTGAACCGCATCGAGCTGAAGGGCGTCGACTTCAAGGAGGACGGCA
ACATCCTGGGGCACAAGCTGGAGTACAACTTCAACAGCCACAACATCTATATCATGGCCGTCAAGCAGAA
GAACGGCATCAAGGTGAACTTCAAGATCCGCCACAACGTGGAGGACGGCAGCGTGCAGCTCGCCGACCAC
TACCAGCAGAACACCCCCATCGGCGACGGCCCCGTGCTGCTGCCCGACAGCCACTACCTGAGCACCCAGT
CCGTGCTGAGCAAAGACCCCAACGAGAAGCGCGATCACATGGTCCTGCTGGAGTTCCGCACCGCCGCCGG
GATCACTCTCGGCATGGACGAGCTGTACAAGTAATACCACCCAGCTTTCTTGTACAAAGTGGTACGCGTG
AATTCACTCCTCAGGTGCAGGCTGCCTATCAGAAGGTGGTGGCTGGTGTGGCCAATGCCCTGGCTCACAA
ATACCACTGAGATCTTTTTCCCTCTGCCAAAAATTATGGGGACATCATGAAGCCCCTTGAGCATCTGACT
TCTGGCTAATAAAGGAAATTTATTTTCATTGCAATAGTGTGTTGGAATTTTTTGTGTCTCTCACTCGGAA
GGACATATGGGAGGGCAAATCATTTAAAACATCAGAATGAGTATTTGGTTTAGAGTTTGGCAACATATGC
CCATATGCTGGCTGCCATGAACAAAGGTTGGCTATAAAGAGGTCATCAGTATATGAAACAGCCCCCTGCT
GTCCATTCCTTATTCCATAGAAAAGCCTTGACTTGAGGTTAGATTTTTTTTATATTTTGTTTTGTGTTAT
TTTTTTCTTTAACATCCCTAAAATTTTCCTTACATGTTTTACTAGCCAGATTTTTCCTCCTCTCCTGACT
ACTCCCAGTCATAGCTGTCCCTCTTCTCTTATGGAGATCCCTCGACCTGCAGCCCAAGCTTGGCGTAATC
ATGGTCATAGCTGTTTCCTGTGTGAAATTGTTATCCGCTCACAATTCCACACAACATACGAGCCGGAAGC
ATAAAGTGTAAAGCCTGGGGTGCCTAATGAGTGAGCTAACTCACATTAATTGCGTTGCGCTCACTGCCCG
CTTTCCAGTCGGGAAACCTGTCGTGCCAGCGGATCGACAGTACTAAGCTTGGTCTAATACCCAATCTCTC
GTCTTATCCAGATGTTTTATACGCCTCTGGCCCGTGTCTCAAAATCTCTGATGTTACATTGCACAAGATA
AAATAATATCATCATGAACAATAAAACTGTCTGCTTACATAAACAGTAATACAAGGGGTGTTATGAGCCA
TATTCAACGGGAAACGTCGAGGCCGCGATTAAATTCCAACATGGATGCTGATTTATATGGGTATAAATGG
GCTCGCGATAATGTCGGGCAATCAGGTGCGACAATCTATCGCTTGTATGGGAAGCCCGATGCGCCAGAGT
TGTTTCTGAAACATGGCAAAGGTAGCGTTGCCAATGATGTTACAGATGAGATGGTCAGACTAAACTGGCT
GACGGAATTTATGCCTCTTCCGACCATCAAGCATTTTATCCGTACTCCTGATGATGCATGGTTACTCACC
ACTGCGATCCCCGGAAAAACAGCATTCCAGGTATTAGAAGAATATCCTGATTCAGGTGAAAATATTGTTG
ATGCGCTGGCAGTGTTCCTGCGCCGGTTGCATTCGATTCCTGTTTGTAATTGTCCTTTTAACAGCGATCG
CGTATTTCGTCTCGCTCAGGCGCAATCACGAATGAATAACGGTTTGGTTGATGCGAGTGATTTTGATGAC
GAGCGTAATGGCTGGCCTGTTGAACAAGTCTGGAAAGAAATGCATAAACTTTTGCCATTCTCACCGGATT
CAGTCGTCACTCATGGTGATTTCTCACTTGATAACCTTATTTTTGACGAGGGGAAATTAATAGGTTGTAT
TGATGTTGGACGAGTCGGAATCGCAGACCGATACCAGGATCTTGCCATCCTATGGAACTGCCTCGGTGAG
TTTTCTCCTTCATTACAGAAACGGCTTTTTCAAAAATATGGTATTGATAATCCTGATATGAATAAATTGC
AGTTTCATTTGATGCTCGATGAGTTTTTCTAATCAGAATTGGTTAATTGGTTGTAACACTGGCAGAGCAT
TACGCTGACTTGACGGGACGGCGCAAGCTCATGACCAAAATCCCTTAACGTGAGTTACGCGTCGTTCCAC
TGAGCGTCAGAGGTATCACTAGTATTACAGAGGTAAGTTATAACAGTCGCCTAACCC
