>Addgene plasmid #103635 | LSB-hsa-miR-548h-3p | depositor partial sequence | sequence record 196319 | hsa-miR-548h-3p target
TGCAAAAGTAATTGCGGTTTTTG
